Addgene plasmid #85771: pK3F-PYK1
Purpose: N-ICE plasmid pK3F-PYK1
Depositing lab: Scott Briggs. Depositing organization: Purdue University. Publication: N-ICE plasmids for generating N-terminal 3 x FLAG tagged genes that allow Inducible, Constitutive, or Endogenous expression in Saccharomyces cerevisiae. Zhang Y, Serratore ND, Briggs SD. Yeast. 2016 Dec 12. doi: 10.1002/yea.3226. PubMed 27943405.
Backbone
  Vector backbone: pUG6
  Backbone manufacturer: Euroscarf
  Vector type: Yeast Expression, Cre/Lox
  Selectable markers: Gentamicin
Growth in bacteria
  Bacterial resistance: Ampicillin, 100 μg/mL
  Growth temperature: 37°C
  Growth strain: DH5alpha
  Copy number: High Copy
Gene/Insert
  Gene/Insert name: loxP-KanMX-loxP-PYK1p-3FLAG
  Species: S. cerevisiae (budding yeast), Synthetic
  Insert size (bp): 2428
  Cloning method: Restriction Enzyme; 5′ cloning site SpeI (not destroyed); 3′ cloning site BamHI (not destroyed)
  Sequencing primers: 5′ T7 promoter; 3′ Spt6 promoter
Terms and licenses: Academic/Nonprofit Terms; Industry Terms: Not Available to Industry
How to cite: pK3F-PYK1 was a gift from Scott Briggs (Addgene plasmid # 85771 ; http://n2t.net/addgene:85771 ; RRID:Addgene_85771)
