[The description below was written by a language model from this plasmid's Addgene catalogue record and pLannotate feature annotations shown in this document.]
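Description:
pK3F-PYK1 is a member of the N-ICE plasmid series, a set of template vectors built on the pUG6 backbone for placing an N-terminal 3xFLAG epitope tag on genes in Saccharomyces cerevisiae, with inducible, constitutive or endogenous expression depending on the plasmid chosen. It is maintained in E. coli through a high-copy ColE1/pUC-type origin and an ampicillin resistance gene (β-lactamase with its own promoter). T7 and SP6 promoters flank the insert region and serve mainly as priming sites, and short lacI, rop and bom fragments are backbone remnants with no evident function here.

The recorded insert, about 2.4 kb and cloned between SpeI and BamHI, is a loxP-KanMX-loxP-PYK1p-3FLAG cassette. KanMX is the dominant yeast marker that confers resistance to G418 (geneticin); the catalogue lists the selectable marker as gentamicin, which probably refers to this. Because the marker is bracketed by loxP sites, Cre recombinase can excise it after selection, leaving a single loxP scar and allowing the marker to be reused. Downstream of the floxed marker, the promoter of the yeast pyruvate kinase gene PYK1, generally regarded as a strong constitutive glycolytic promoter, is followed by the 3xFLAG coding sequence. When the cassette is joined in frame to the start of a target gene, that gene would be expressed from PYK1p as a FLAG-tagged protein. The record does not describe the integration procedure.

The automated annotation detects kanMX, two loxP sites and only a fragment of the FLAG tag. It does not call the PYK1 promoter, and the listed loxP coordinates do not flank kanMX as tightly as the insert name suggests, so the exact layout should be checked against the full sequence.
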