Features (pLannotate 1.2.2; 12 found; start..end, strand, type, name):
    599..1955    -  gene           kanMX: yeast selectable marker conferring kanamycin resistance (Wach et al., 1994)
   1997..2030    -  protein_bind   loxP: Cre-mediated recombination occurs in the 8-bp core sequence (GCATACAT). Cre recombinase
   2084..2102    -  promoter       T7 promoter: promoter for bacteriophage T7 RNA polymerase
   2124..2177    -  CDS            lacI (fragment): lac repressor; lacI; The lac repressor binds to the lac operator to inhibit transcription in E. coli. This inhibition can be relieved by adding lactose or isopropyl-β-D-thiogalactopyranoside (IPTG).
   2360..2948    -  rep_origin     ori: high-copy-number ColE1/pMB1/pBR322/pUC origin of replication
   3119..3979    -  CDS            AmpR: β-lactamase; bla; confers resistance to ampicillin, carbenicillin, and related antibiotics
   3980..4084    -  promoter       AmpR promoter: bla
   4179..4214    +  CDS            rop (fragment): Rop protein, which maintains plasmids at low copy number; rop
   4316..4367    +  misc_feature   bom (fragment): basis of mobility region from pBR322
   4430..4448    +  promoter       SP6 promoter: promoter for bacteriophage SP6 RNA polymerase
   4493..4509    -  CDS            FLAG (fragment): FLAG® epitope tag, followed by an enterokinase cleavage site
   4580..4613    -  protein_bind   loxP: Cre-mediated recombination occurs in the 8-bp core sequence (GCATACAT). Cre recombinase
>Addgene plasmid #85771 | pK3F-PYK1 | addgene full sequence | sequence record 171080 | Addgene NGS Result
GACACTAAAGGTACCTAGCATCATATGGGAAGGAAAGGAAATCACTTGGAAGACATCACAAGCATTCATT
TACCAAGAGAAAAAATATGCATTTTAGCTAAGATCCATTGAACAAAGCACTCACTCAACTCAACTGAATG
AACGAAAGAAGAAAGAACAGTAGAAAACACTTTGTGACGGTGCGGAACACATTTACGTAGCTATCATGCT
GAATTCTACTATGAAAATCTCCCAATCTGTCGATGGCAAAACGACCCACGTGGCAGAGTTGGGTCAAGTG
CCAGTTTCTGGATTAAGTAACAGATACAGACATCACACGCCATAGAGGAATCCCGCCGTTGCGAGAGATG
GAAAACAATAGAGCCGAAATTGTGGAAGCCCGATGTCTGGGTGTACATTTTTTTTTTTTCTTTCTTTCTC
TTTCAATAATCTTTCCTTTTTCCATTTAGCTTGCCGGAAAAACTTTCGGGTAGCGAAAATCTTTCTGCCG
GAAAAATTAGCTATTTTTTTCTTCCTTATTATTTTTTTAGTTCTGAAGTTTGACCAGGGCGACTAGAGAT
CTCGACACTGGATGGCGGCGTTAGTATCGAATCGACAGCAGTATAGCGACCAGCATTCACATACGATTGA
CGCATGATATTACTTTCTGCGCACTTAACTTCGCATCTGGGCAGATGATGTCGAGGCGAAAAAAAATATA
AATCACGCTAACATTTGATTAAAATAGAACAACTACAATATAAAAAAACTATACAAATGACAAGTTCTTG
AAAACAAGAATCTTTTTATTGTCAGTACTGATTAGAAAAACTCATCGAGCATCAAATGAAACTGCAATTT
ATTCATATCAGGATTATCAATACCATATTTTTGAAAAAGCCGTTTCTGTAATGAAGGAGAAAACTCACCG
AGGCAGTTCCATAGGATGGCAAGATCCTGGTATCGGTCTGCGATTCCGACTCGTCCAACATCAATACAAC
CTATTAATTTCCCCTCGTCAAAAATAAGGTTATCAAGTGAGAAATCACCATGAGTGACGACTGAATCCGG
TGAGAATGGCAAAAGCTTATGCATTTCTTTCCAGACTTGTTCAACAGGCCAGCCATTACGCTCGTCATCA
AAATCACTCGCATCAACCAAACCGTTATTCATTCGTGATTGCGCCTGAGCGAGACGAAATACGCGATCGC
TGTTAAAAGGACAATTACAAACAGGAATCGAATGCAACCGGCGCAGGAACACTGCCAGCGCATCAACAAT
ATTTTCACCTGAATCAGGATATTCTTCTAATACCTGGAATGCTGTTTTGCCGGGGATCGCAGTGGTGAGT
AACCATGCATCATCAGGAGTACGGATAAAATGCTTGATGGTCGGAAGAGGCATAAATTCCGTCAGCCAGT
TTAGTCTGACCATCTCATCTGTAACATCATTGGCAACGCTACCTTTGCCATGTTTCAGAAACAACTCTGG
CGCATCGGGCTTCCCATACAATCGATAGATTGTCGCACCTGATTGCCCGACATTATCGCGAGCCCATTTA
TACCCATATAAATCAGCATCCATGTTGGAATTTAATCGCGGCCTCGAAACGTGAGTCTTTTCCTTACCCA
TGGTTGTTTATGTTCGGATGTGATGTGAGAACTGTATCCTAGCAAGATTTTAAAAGGAAGTATATGAAAG
AAGAACCTCAGTGGCAAATCCTAACCTTTTATATTTCTCTACAGGGGCGCGGCGTGGGGACAATTCAACG
CGTCTGTGAGGGGAGCGTTTCCCTGCTCGCAGGTCTGCAGCGAGGAGCCGTAATTTTTGCTTCGCGCCGT
GCGGCCATCAAAATGTATGGATGCAAATGATTATACATGGGGATGTATGGGCTAAATGTACGGGCGACAG
TCACATCATGCCCCTGAGCTGCGCACGTCAAGACTGTCAAGGAGGGTATTCTGGGCCTCCATGTCGCTGG
CCGGGTGACCCGGCGGGGACGTCGAGAACCCTTAATATAACTTCGTATAATGTATGCTATACGAAGTTAT
TAGGTGATATCAGATCCACTAGTGGCCTATGCGGCCGCGGATCTGCCGGTCTCCCTATAGTGAGTCGTAT
TAATTTCGATAAGCCAGGTTAACCTGCATTAATGAATCGGCCAACGCGCGGGGAGAGGCGGTTTGCGTAT
TGGGCGCTCTTCCGCTTCCTCGCTCACTGACTCGCTGCGCTCGGTCGTTCGGCTGCGGCGAGCGGTATCA
GCTCACTCAAAGGCGGTAATACGGTTATCCACAGAATCAGGGGATAACGCAGGAAAGAACATGTGAGCAA
AAGGCCAGCAAAAGGCCAGGAACCGTAAAAAGGCCGCGTTGCTGGCGTTTTTCCATAGGCTCCGCCCCCC
TGACGAGCATCACAAAAATCGACGCTCAAGTCAGAGGTGGCGAAACCCGACAGGACTATAAAGATACCAG
GCGTTTCCCCCTGGAAGCTCCCTCGTGCGCTCTCCTGTTCCGACCCTGCCGCTTACCGGATACCTGTCCG
CCTTTCTCCCTTCGGGAAGCGTGGCGCTTTCTCATAGCTCACGCTGTAGGTATCTCAGTTCGGTGTAGGT
CGTTCGCTCCAAGCTGGGCTGTGTGCACGAACCCCCCGTTCAGCCCGACCGCTGCGCCTTATCCGGTAAC
TATCGTCTTGAGTCCAACCCGGTAAGACACGACTTATCGCCACTGGCAGCAGCCACTGGTAACAGGATTA
GCAGAGCGAGGTATGTAGGCGGTGCTACAGAGTTCTTGAAGTGGTGGCCTAACTACGGCTACACTAGAAG
AACAGTATTTGGTATCTGCGCTCTGCTGAAGCCAGTTACCTTCGGAAAAAGAGTTGGTAGCTCTTGATCC
GGCAAACAAACCACCGCTGGTAGCGGTGGTTTTTTTGTTTGCAAGCAGCAGATTACGCGCAGAAAAAAAG
GATCTCAAGAAGATCCTTTGATCTTTTCTACGGGGTCTGACGCTCAGTGGAACGAAAACTCACGTTAAGG
GATTTTGGTCATGAGATTATCAAAAAGGATCTTCACCTAGATCCTTTTAAATTAAAAATGAAGTTTTAAA
TCAATCTAAAGTATATATGAGTAAACTTGGTCTGACAGTTACCAATGCTTAATCAGTGAGGCACCTATCT
CAGCGATCTGTCTATTTCGTTCATCCATAGTTGCCTGACTCCCCGTCGTGTAGATAACTACGATACGGGA
GGGCTTACCATCTGGCCCCAGTGCTGCAATGATACCGCGAGACCCACGCTCACCGGCTCCAGATTTATCA
GCAATAAACCAGCCAGCCGGAAGGGCCGAGCGCAGAAGTGGTCCTGCAACTTTATCCGCCTCCATCCAGT
CTATTAATTGTTGCCGGGAAGCTAGAGTAAGTAGTTCGCCAGTTAATAGTTTGCGCAACGTTGTTGCCAT
TGCTACAGGCATCGTGGTGTCACGCTCGTCGTTTGGTATGGCTTCATTCAGCTCCGGTTCCCAACGATCA
AGGCGAGTTACATGATCCCCCATGTTGTGCAAAAAAGCGGTTAGCTCCTTCGGTCCTCCGATCGTTGTCA
GAAGTAAGTTGGCCGCAGTGTTATCACTCATGGTTATGGCAGCACTGCATAATTCTCTTACTGTCATGCC
ATCCGTAAGATGCTTTTCTGTGACTGGTGAGTACTCAACCAAGTCATTCTGAGAATAGTGTATGCGGCGA
CCGAGTTGCTCTTGCCCGGCGTCAATACGGGATAATACCGCGCCACATAGCAGAACTTTAAAAGTGCTCA
TCATTGGAAAACGTTCTTCGGGGCGAAAACTCTCAAGGATCTTACCGCTGTTGAGATCCAGTTCGATGTA
ACCCACTCGTGCACCCAACTGATCTTCAGCATCTTTTACTTTCACCAGCGTTTCTGGGTGAGCAAAAACA
GGAAGGCAAAATGCCGCAAAAAAGGGAATAAGGGCGACACGGAAATGTTGAATACTCATACTCTTCCTTT
TTCAATATTATTGAAGCATTTATCAGGGTTATTGTCTCATGAGCGGATACATATTTGAATGTATTTAGAA
AAATAAACAAATAGGGGTTCCGCGCACATTTCCCCGAAAAGTGCCACCTGACGTCTAAGAAACCATTATT
ATCATGACATTAACCTATAAAAATAGGCGTATCACGAGGCCCTTTCGTCTCGCGCGTTTCGGTGATGACG
GTGAAAACCTCTGACACATGCAGCTCCCGGAGACGGTCACAGCTTGTCTGTAAGCGGATGCCGGGAGCAG
ACAAGCCCGTCAGGGCGCGTCAGCGGGTGTTGGCGGGTGTCGGGGCTGGCTTAACTATGCGGCATCAGAG
CAGATTGTACTGAGAGTGCACCATATGGACATATTGTCGTTAGAACGCGGCTACAATTAATACATAACCT
TATGTATCATACACATACGATTTAGGTGACACTATAGAACGCGGCCGCCAGGATCTCGCGGCCGCCCATG
GATCCTTTATCGTCGTCGTCCTTGTAATCCTTATCGTCGTCGTCCTTATAATCTTTGTCGTCGTCGTCTT
TATAGTCCATGGTGTCGACAACCCTTAATATAACTTCGTATAATGTATGCTATACGAAGTTATTAGGTCT
AGATGTGATGATGTTTTATTTGTTTTGATTGGTGTCTTGTAAATAGAAACAAGAGAGAATAATAAACAAG
TTAAGAATAAAAAACCAAAGGATGAAAAAGAATGAATATGAAAAAGAGTAGAGAATAACTTTGAAAGGGG
ACCATGATATAACTGGAAAAAAGAGGTTCTTGGAAATGAAAAGTTACCAAAGAGTATTTATAATTCAGAA
AAAAAAGCCAACGAATATCGTTTTGATGGCGAGCCTTTTTTTTTTTTTTAGGAA
